Addgene plasmid #81301: pDONR223_DNAJC12_p.R178C
Purpose: Gateway Donor vector containing DNAJC12 , part of the Target Accelerator Plasmid Collection.
Depositing lab: Jesse Boehm & William Hahn & David Root. Depositing organization: Broad Institute. Publication: Systematic Functional Interrogation of Rare Cancer Variants Identifies Oncogenic Alleles. Kim E, Ilic N, Shrestha Y, Zou L, Kamburov A, Zhu C, Yang X, Lubonja R, Tran N, Nguyen C, Lawrence MS, Piccioni F, Bagul M, Doench JG, Chouinard CR, Wu X, Hogstrom L, Natoli T, Tamayo P, Horn H, Corsello SM, Lage K, Root DE, Subramanian A, Golub TR, Getz G, Boehm JS, Hahn WC. Cancer Discov. 2016 Jul;6(7):714-26. doi: 10.1158/2159-8290.CD-16-0160. Epub 2016 May 4. PubMed 27147599.
Backbone
  Vector backbone: pDONR223
  Backbone manufacturer: Invitrogen
  Backbone size w/o insert (bp): 2790
  Vector type: Gateway Entry vector
Growth in bacteria
  Bacterial resistance: Spectinomycin, 50 μg/mL
  Growth temperature: 37°C
  Growth strain: DH5alpha
  Copy number: High Copy
Gene/Insert
  Gene/Insert name: DNAJC12
  Species: H. sapiens (human)
  Mutation: R178C
  GenBank ID: NM_021800.2
  Entrez Gene: DNAJC12 (a.k.a. HPANBH4, JDP1)
  Promoter: None
  Cloning method: Gateway Cloning
  Sequencing primers: 5′ M13pUC-fwd; 3′ M13-Rev
Terms and licenses: Academic/Nonprofit Terms; Industry Terms: Not Available to Industry
Depositor comments: Closed state: stop codon immediately follows insert
How to cite: pDONR223_DNAJC12_p.R178C was a gift from Jesse Boehm & William Hahn & David Root (Addgene plasmid # 81301 ; http://n2t.net/addgene:81301 ; RRID:Addgene_81301)
