[The description below was written by a language model from this plasmid's Addgene catalogue record and pLannotate feature annotations shown in this document.]
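Description:
pDONR223_DNAJC12_p.R178C is a Gateway entry clone built on the Invitrogen pDONR223 backbone and carrying the human DNAJC12 open reading frame (also known as JDP1) with an R178C missense substitution. It is a small bacterial plasmid of about 3.4 kb, propagated in E. coli at high copy from a ColE1/pUC-type origin. Selection is with spectinomycin, through the aadA aminoglycoside adenylyltransferase gene, which sits downstream of a class 1 integron Pc promoter fragment and a short remnant of a gentamicin resistance gene. rrnB T1 and T2 terminators lie upstream of the cloning region, where they insulate it from read-through transcription. The small lacZα and lacI fragments are backbone remnants with no functional role.

The roughly 600 bp DNAJC12 coding sequence is flanked on both sides by attL recombination sites. The automated annotation labels both as attL3, but they serve as the paired attL sites of an entry clone, allowing directional transfer of the ORF into attR-containing destination vectors by an LR Clonase reaction. The record lists no promoter for the insert, so the plasmid is a shuttle and archival clone rather than an expression construct. A T7 promoter lies just outside one att site, on the reverse strand and pointing back toward the insert. The clone is in the "closed" configuration, meaning a stop codon immediately follows the ORF. The protein will therefore be expressed with its native C-terminus and cannot be fused to C-terminal tags supplied by a destination vector.

The plasmid belongs to the Target Accelerator Plasmid Collection, a set of wild-type and variant ORFs assembled for systematic functional testing of rare cancer-associated alleles.
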