Features (pLannotate 1.2.2; 12 found; start..end, strand, type, name):
     38..74      -  CDS            lacZα (fragment): LacZα fragment of β-galactosidase; lacZ fragment
     91..186     +  protein_bind   attL3: mutant version of attL; recombination site for the Gateway® LR reaction LR Clonase™
    189..782     +  CDS            DNAJC12: DJC12_HUMAN - Also known as JDP1. Experimental evidence at protein level: Swiss-Prot protein existence level 1. From Homo sapiens (Human).
    790..885     -  protein_bind   attL3: mutant version of attL; recombination site for the Gateway® LR reaction LR Clonase™
    904..922     -  promoter       T7 promoter: promoter for bacteriophage T7 RNA polymerase
   1112..1135    +  promoter       Pc promoter (fragment): intI1 (promoter lies within the coding sequence); class 1 integron promoter
   1311..1367    +  CDS            GmR (fragment): gentamycin acetyltransferase; aacC1; confers resistance to gentamycin
   1374..2165    +  CDS            SmR: aminoglycoside adenylyltransferase (Murphy, 1985); aadA; confers resistance to spectinomycin and streptomycin
   2258..2846    +  rep_origin     ori: high-copy-number ColE1/pMB1/pBR322/pUC origin of replication
   3029..3121    +  CDS            lacI (fragment): lac repressor; lacI; The lac repressor binds to the lac operator to inhibit transcription in E. coli. This inhibition can be relieved by adding lactose or isopropyl-β-D-thiogalactopyranoside (IPTG).
   3176..3203    -  terminator     rrnB T2 terminator: transcription terminator T2 from the E. coli rrnB gene
   3335..3378    +  terminator     rrnB T1 terminator: Escherichia coli rrnB; transcription terminator T1 from the E. coli rrnB gene
>Addgene plasmid #81301 | pDONR223_DNAJC12_p.R178C | addgene full sequence | sequence record 168392 | Addgene NGS Result
GGCAGTTCCCTACTCTCGCGTTAACGCTAGCATGGATGTTTTCCCAGTCACGACGTTGTAAAACGACGGC
CAGTCTTAAGCTCGGGCCCCAAATAATGATTTTATTTTGACTGATAGTGACCTGTTCGTTGCAACAAATT
GATGAGCAATGCTTTTTTATAATGCCAACTTTGTACAAAAAAGTTGGCATGGATGCAATACTGAATTACA
GGTCAGAAGATACTGAAGATTACTACACATTACTGGGATGTGATGAACTATCTTCGGTTGAACAAATCCT
GGCAGAATTTAAAGTCAGAGCTCTGGAATGTCACCCAGACAAGCATCCTGAAAACCCCAAAGCTGTGGAG
ACTTTTCAGAAACTGCAGAAGGCAAAGGAGATTCTGACCAATGAAGAGAGTCGAGCCCGCTATGACCACT
GGCGAAGGAGCCAGATGTCGATGCCATTCCAGCAGTGGGAAGCTTTGAATGACTCAGTGAAGACGTCAAT
GCACTGGGTTGTCAGAGGTAAAAAAGACCTGATGCTGGAAGAATCTGACAAGACTCATACCACCAAGATG
GAAAATGAGGAATGTAATGAGCAAAGAGAAAGAAAGAAAGAGGAGCTGGCTTCAACCGCAGAGAAAACGG
AGCAGAAAGAACCCAAGCCCCTAGAGAAGTCAGTCTCCCCGCAAAATTCAGATTCTTCAGGTTTTGCAGA
TGTGAATGGTTGGCACCTTTGTTTCCGCTGGTCCAAGGATGCTCCCTCAGAACTCCTGAGGAAGTTCAGA
AACTATGAAATATGATTGCCAACTTTCTTGTACAAAGTTGGCATTATAAGAAAGCATTGCTTATCAATTT
GTTGCAACGAACAGGTCACTATCAGTCAAAATAAAATCATTATTTGCCATCCAGCTGATATCCCCTATAG
TGAGTCGTATTACATGGTCATAGCTGTTTCCTGGCAGCTCTGGCCCGTGTCTCAAAATCTCTGATGTTAC
ATTGCACAAGATAAAAATATATCATCATGCCTCCTCTAGACCAGCCAGGACAGAAATGCCTCGACTTCGC
TGCTACCCAAGGTTGCCGGGTGACGCACACCGTGGAAACGGATGAAGGCACGAACCCAGTGGACATAAGC
CTGTTCGGTTCGTAAGCTGTAATGCAAGTAGCGTATGCGCTCACGCAACTGGTCCAGAACCTTGACCGAA
CGCAGCGGTGGTAACGGCGCAGTGGCGGTTTTCATGGCTTGTTATGACTGTTTTTTTGGGGTACAGTCTA
TGCCTCGGGCATCCAAGCAGCAAGCGCGTTACGCCGTGGGTCGATGTTTGATGTTATGGAGCAGCAACGA
TGTTACGCAGCAGGGCAGTCGCCCTAAAACAAAGTTAAACATTATGAGGGAAGCGGTGATCGCCGAAGTA
TCGACTCAACTATCAGAGGTAGTTGGCGTCATCGAGCGCCATCTCGAACCGACGTTGCTGGCCGTACATT
TGTACGGCTCCGCAGTGGATGGCGGCCTGAAGCCACACAGTGATATTGATTTGCTGGTTACGGTGACCGT
AAGGCTTGATGAAACAACGCGGCGAGCTTTGATCAACGACCTTTTGGAAACTTCGGCTTCCCCTGGAGAG
AGCGAGATTCTCCGCGCTGTAGAAGTCACCATTGTTGTGCACGACGACATCATTCCGTGGCGTTATCCAG
CTAAGCGCGAACTGCAATTTGGAGAATGGCAGCGCAATGACATTCTTGCAGGTATCTTCGAGCCAGCCAC
GATCGACATTGATCTGGCTATCTTGCTGACAAAAGCAAGAGAACATAGCGTTGCCTTGGTAGGTCCAGCG
GCGGAGGAACTCTTTGATCCGGTTCCTGAACAGGATCTATTTGAGGCGCTAAATGAAACCTTAACGCTAT
GGAACTCGCCGCCCGACTGGGCTGGCGATGAGCGAAATGTAGTGCTTACGTTGTCCCGCATTTGGTACAG
CGCAGTAACCGGCAAAATCGCGCCGAAGGATGTCGCTGCCGACTGGGCAATGGAGCGCCTGCCGGCCCAG
TATCAGCCCGTCATACTTGAAGCTAGACAGGCTTATCTTGGACAAGAAGAAGATCGCTTGGCCTCGCGCG
CAGATCAGTTGGAAGAATTTGTCCACTACGTGAAAGGCGAGATCACCAAGGTAGTCGGCAAATAACCCTC
GAGCCACCCATGACCAAAATCCCTTAACGTGAGTTACGCGTCGTTCCACTGAGCGTCAGACCCCGTAGAA
AAGATCAAAGGATCTTCTTGAGATCCTTTTTTTCTGCGCGTAATCTGCTGCTTGCAAACAAAAAAACCAC
CGCTACCAGCGGTGGTTTGTTTGCCGGATCAAGAGCTACCAACTCTTTTTCCGAAGGTAACTGGCTTCAG
CAGAGCGCAGATACCAAATACTGTTCTTCTAGTGTAGCCGTAGTTAGGCCACCACTTCAAGAACTCTGTA
GCACCGCCTACATACCTCGCTCTGCTAATCCTGTTACCAGTGGCTGCTGCCAGTGGCGATAAGTCGTGTC
TTACCGGGTTGGACTCAAGACGATAGTTACCGGATAAGGCGCAGCGGTCGGGCTGAACGGGGGGTTCGTG
CACACAGCCCAGCTTGGAGCGAACGACCTACACCGAACTGAGATACCTACAGCGTGAGCTATGAGAAAGC
GCCACGCTTCCCGAAGGGAGAAAGGCGGACAGGTATCCGGTAAGCGGCAGGGTCGGAACAGGAGAGCGCA
CGAGGGAGCTTCCAGGGGGAAACGCCTGGTATCTTTATAGTCCTGTCGGGTTTCGCCACCTCTGACTTGA
GCGTCGATTTTTGTGATGCTCGTCAGGGGGGCGGAGCCTATGGAAAAACGCCAGCAACGCGGCCTTTTTA
CGGTTCCTGGCCTTTTGCTGGCCTTTTGCTCACATGTTCTTTCCTGCGTTATCCCCTGATTCTGTGGATA
ACCGTATTACCGCCTTTGAGTGAGCTGATACCGCTCGCCGCAGCCGAACGACCGAGCGCAGCGAGTCAGT
GAGCGAGGAAGCGGAAGAGCGCCCAATACGCAAACCGCCTCTCCCCGCGCGTTGGCCGATTCATTAATGC
AGCTGGCACGACAGGTTTCCCGACTGGAAAGCGGGCAGTGAGCGCAACGCAATTAATACGCGTACCGCTA
GCCAGGAAGAGTTTGTAGAAACGCAAAAAGGCCATCCGTCAGGATGGCCTTCTGCTTAGTTTGATGCCTG
GCAGTTTATGGCGGGCGTCCTGCCCGCCACCCTCCGGGCCGTTGCTTCACAACGTTCAAATCCGCTCCCG
GCGGATTTGTCCTACTCAGGAGAGCGTTCACCGACAAACAACAGATAAAACGAAAGGCCCAGTCTTCCGA
CTGAGCCTTTCGTTTTATTTGATGCCT
