>Addgene plasmid #81301 | pDONR223_DNAJC12_p.R178C | depositor partial sequence | sequence record 154620 | Insert sequence
ATGGATGCAATACTGAATTACAGGTCAGAAGATACTGAAGATTACTACACATTACTGGGATGTGATGAAC
TATCTTCGGTTGAACAAATCCTGGCAGAATTTAAAGTCAGAGCTCTGGAATGTCACCCAGACAAGCATCC
TGAAAACCCCAAAGCTGTGGAGACTTTTCAGAAACTGCAGAAGGCAAAGGAGATTCTGACCAATGAAGAG
AGTCGAGCCCGCTATGACCACTGGCGAAGGAGCCAGATGTCGATGCCATTCCAGCAGTGGGAAGCTTTGA
ATGACTCAGTGAAGACGTCAATGCACTGGGTTGTCAGAGGTAAAAAAGACCTGATGCTGGAAGAATCTGA
CAAGACTCATACCACCAAGATGGAAAATGAGGAATGTAATGAGCAAAGAGAAAGAAAGAAAGAGGAGCTG
GCTTCAACCGCAGAGAAAACGGAGCAGAAAGAACCCAAGCCCCTAGAGAAGTCAGTCTCCCCGCAAAATT
CAGATTCTTCAGGTTTTGCAGATGTGAATGGTTGGCACCTTTGTTTCCGCTGGTCCAAGGATGCTCCCTC
AGAACTCCTGAGGAAGTTCAGAAACTATGAAATA
